Addgene plasmid #67942: pSDMA58
Purpose: (Empty Backbone) Complementation in Cryptococcus neoformans. Targets DNA constructs to a Safe Haven Site, a small gene-free region. Contains HYG resistance marker.
Depositing lab: James Fraser. Depositing organization: University of Queensland. Publication: A genomic safe haven for mutant complementation in Cryptococcus neoformans. Arras SD, Chitty JL, Blake KL, Schulz BL, Fraser JA. PLoS One. 2015 Apr 9;10(4):e0122916. doi: 10.1371/journal.pone.0122916. eCollection 2015. PONE-D-15-02673 PubMed 25856300.
Backbone
  Vector backbone: pBluescript II -SK
  Backbone manufacturer: Stratagene
  Modifications to backbone: Added Safe Haven gene free region and HYG resistance marker and removed F1 origin
  Vector type: Cryptococcal complementation vector
  Promoter: ACT1 for Cryptococcal marker
  Selectable markers: Hygromycin
Growth in bacteria
  Bacterial resistance: Ampicillin, 100 μg/mL
  Growth temperature: 37°C
  Growth strain: DH5alpha
  Copy number: High Copy
Gene/Insert
  Cloning method: Restriction Enzyme
  Sequencing primers: 5′ M13F; 3′ M13 Reverse
Terms and licenses: Academic/Nonprofit Terms; Industry Terms: Not Available to Industry
Depositor comments: Contains the safe haven site sequence in the backbone of pBluescript II SK- to enable integration into the C. neoformans genome via homologous recombination, in addition to a linker sequence containing multiple rare-cutting restriction enzyme cut sites to facilitate linearization prior to biolistic transformation. Importantly, as the safe haven and marker fragments were inserted into the pBluescript II SK- backbone in place of the f1 origin of replication, each plasmid still retains the original multicloning site and blue/white screening capabilities. Linearization of the safe haven constructs is made possible by the inclusion of a linker containing cut sites for three rare cutting restriction enzymes—BaeI, AscI and PacI. To use the vectors, the gene of interest is subcloned into the standard pBluescript II SK- multicloning site.
How to cite: pSDMA58 was a gift from James Fraser (Addgene plasmid # 67942 ; http://n2t.net/addgene:67942 ; RRID:Addgene_67942)
