[The description below was written by a language model from this plasmid's Addgene catalogue record and pLannotate feature annotations shown in this document.]
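Description:
pSDMA58 is an empty complementation vector for the fungal pathogen Cryptococcus neoformans, built on the pBluescript II SK- backbone. In E. coli it is maintained as a high-copy plasmid through the ColE1/pUC-type origin and selected with ampicillin via the β-lactamase gene and its native promoter. The f1 phage origin of the parent plasmid was replaced by two added modules, and the annotation accordingly detects only short residual f1/M13 origin fragments. The first module is a hygromycin resistance marker (the E. coli aminoglycoside phosphotransferase HygR coding sequence), which the record states is driven by an ACT1 promoter for expression in Cryptococcus. The second is the "Safe Haven" sequence, a small gene-free region of the C. neoformans genome. Neither the safe haven region nor the ACT1 promoter is picked up by the automated feature table, which leaves large unannotated stretches flanking HygR where these elements presumably lie.

Because the additions sit outside the cloning region, the plasmid keeps the original pBluescript multiple cloning site embedded in lacZα, with the lac promoter, operator and CAP site upstream and flanking T7 and T3 promoters, so blue/white screening still works. A gene of interest is subcloned into this site. The construct is then linearized at a linker carrying sites for the rare cutters BaeI, AscI and PacI and introduced by biolistic transformation. Homologous recombination targets the whole construct to the safe haven locus, with hygromycin selecting integrants. This allows mutant complementation at a defined genomic site chosen to avoid disrupting other genes.
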