Features (pLannotate 1.2.2; 14 found; start..end, strand, type, name):
      4..20      +  rep_origin     f1 ori (fragment): f1 bacteriophage origin of replication; arrow indicates direction of (+) strand synthesis
   1824..2849    -  CDS            HygR: aminoglycoside phosphotransferase from E. coli; aph(4)-Ia; confers resistance to hygromycin
   3688..3819    +  rep_origin     M13 ori (fragment): M13 bacteriophage origin of replication; arrow indicates direction of (+) strand synthesis
   3823..3978    -  CDS            lacZα (fragment): LacZα fragment of β-galactosidase; lacZ fragment
   3986..4004    +  promoter       T7 promoter: promoter for bacteriophage T7 RNA polymerase
   4013..4120    -  misc_feature   MCS: pBluescript multiple cloning site
   4133..4151    -  promoter       T3 promoter: promoter for bacteriophage T3 RNA polymerase
   4196..4212    -  protein_bind   lac operator: The lac repressor binds to the lac operator to inhibit transcription in E. coli. This inhibition can be relieved by adding lactose or isopropyl-β-D-thiogalactopyranoside (IPTG). lac repressor encoded by lacI
   4220..4250    -  promoter       lac promoter: promoter for the E. coli lac operon
   4265..4286    -  protein_bind   CAP binding site: CAP binding activates transcription in the presence of cAMP. E. coli catabolite activator protein
   4299..4391    -  CDS            lacI (fragment): lac repressor; lacI; The lac repressor binds to the lac operator to inhibit transcription in E. coli. This inhibition can be relieved by adding lactose or isopropyl-β-D-thiogalactopyranoside (IPTG).
   4574..5162    -  rep_origin     ori: high-copy-number ColE1/pMB1/pBR322/pUC origin of replication
   5333..6193    -  CDS            AmpR: β-lactamase; bla; confers resistance to ampicillin, carbenicillin, and related antibiotics
   6194..6298    -  promoter       AmpR promoter: bla
>Addgene plasmid #67942 | pSDMA58 | depositor full sequence | sequence record 120524 | Full Sequence
CTGACGCGCCCTGTAGCGGCAAGATCTGCCCATAGACTTCAAATCATGGAATTGGACGTTTATCTTCTTG
CTTTGGATATCCACCCTATCGTACAATCTTGGCACTTTGGATCATACGAGGCACTTTGCGGACTAGGGAA
TGGTTATCATCAATTTCTTGGACCTCTCCATGACACCTGGCATCGTCGAGCTACCACAGCCCCCTGAATT
CTTAAAGGCGAACCCCCCTTCCTAGGAACCTTGAGCGCTGGACTGGATGGCACTCTGAGACCGCCTATGC
TTAAGGACGCGAGCTTACCCTTCCATTGATGGAAGTCGATCATTTATGATAATAGAACACGGCGGAACTT
GACTTTACAGGCCAAGGGAAGCAACAGGAGAAGAAGCTAAGGTTATAACAGGCTCAGCATATTTGTATAT
ACGGTGCCATTCAACGCTGAACACTTTGTACTCACGGTCTGCCCGTTGAATAACACCATCTGCTGATGAT
CATCCCAATTTGTGAGTCTTATTTGCCATTGATCCTGGTGTATAACCGATACTGAAGCCCTTTAGGTCTG
ATCAGTTATAGACGTGGTATATTCATTCTTCCTAGATTAGCTATGCCGAAAGAGATGGATACCTTGATGT
GACTGGAATGCCATGAAGCAGGAGATTGTAGCAGCTCAAATTGGAGAAGGATGTTGCAACCGTCGGCCGT
GAAGGTCTTGTCATATCTTTGTCTGCCTGGGAGAATATGTACAAGTGCCCCGATGTTACTGATGGAAAAC
ATCGTGTGGCGCGCCACGATACTTGTGTTAATTAAACCAAACCAGTCTGTGCCAAGTGGATTGCTTATGC
ATCGAGTGGCGAGCCCACTGACCTCTGGGCCCCTTTTTTGAACTATAAAAAGCGGCCAAGTCTGATTTCG
GTCTCACAATCATCAACATCGACTTCTCTTTTCGCCTCGATCAACCTAAACAACGGTCACTCAGCCATGA
ACTGGACAATGGAATATTTCGCCTTGCCTTGGATCTTTGGCCTCTAGACTCAATCAACGTCAGGATAAAG
GTGAGCATAGGTTGCTCACTCACTGTAGCCTTTTTTTCCCTTCTTCTTGGTCCAGATGGTTCCCAAGGCT
CTATAAAGTGTATCTGTCAGTTCCACTTCCTTACTCCGAAGCGATTCAGAGTTGTAAAGTGCGTCTGACC
CCCTGATTATATCTCAAAGTCCCTTCACAAATTCAGACATGATGCGATAAAGTGCCGGATTGTCATTCGC
GTCTTGTGACTGTATAGAAAGTGCCGGCATCCTCTTTTCTTTTCCTCTTTGGCCGAGCGACTCAGAGTTG
TGAAGCCTGCTGGTATCTGTCTGTTCCCTTGCCCTGATAAAGAATATCGAAGAGCATTTCTTTGATTCAC
AATACGTTGACGAATGGTGTGATGGATCCTAAGCAGCGCCAGCCCTTTGAACTTGTGTCGAAAAAAAAAA
AAAAACAGCATATGATACGTAAAGGGAAGAAAAGGATGGAGCTGACTGTTTTGACAGGCATAATTTTGAG
CGTGCTTCATTGGCCGGTTTATCTGTATTAACACGGAAGAGATGTAGAAACTAGCTTCCTGGTTTCAGAG
ACAAGGAGCCATGAAGATCCTGAGGATTCAACGGCGTTGCTGAGGGTGGGAAGGATGGTATTGTTGTCTG
TAGATAGATTAATGGGCATATAATGTCAAAAAAGATGATTGACACGATGTCTGTCTCGAATTCGCAGTGT
GCTAAAATTGTATCACTTCTCTAATATGTATATATACACCCTCTAAGGAAAATTAACCCCTTACCGCCTT
CACCTATTCCTTTGCCCTCGGACGAGTGCTGGGGCGTCGGTTTCCACTATCGGCGAGTACTTCTACACAG
CCATCGGTCCAGACGGCCGCGCTTCTGCGGGCGATTTGTGTACGCCCGACAGTCCCGGCTCCGGATCGGA
CGATTGCGTCGCATCGACCCTGCGCCCAAGCTGCATCATCGAAATTGCCGTCAACCAAGCTCTGATAGAG
TTGGTCAAGACCAATGCGGAGCATATACGCCCGGAGCCGCGGCGATCCTGCAAGCTCCGGATGCCTCCGC
TCGAAGTAGCGCGTCTGCTGCTCCATACAAGCCAACCACGGCCTCCAGAAGAAGATGTTGGCGACCTCGT
ATTGGGAATCCCCGAACATCGCCTCGCTCCAGTCAATGACCGCTGTTATGCGGCCATTGTCCGTCAGGAC
ATTGTTGGAGCCGAAATCCGCGTGCACGAGGTGCCGGACTTCGGGGCAGTCCTCGGCCCAAAGCATCAGC
TCATCGAGAGCCTGCGCGACGGACGCACTGACGGTGTCGTCCATCACAGTTTGCCAGTGATACACATGGG
GATCAGCAATCGCGCATATGAAATCACGCCATGTAGTGTATTGACCGATTCCTTGCGGTCCGAATGGGCC
GAACCCGCTCGTCTGGCTAAGATCGGCCGCAGCGATCGCATCCATGGCCTCCGCGACCGGCTGCAGAACA
GCGGGCAGTTCGGTTTCAGGCAGGTCTTGCAACGTGACACCCTGTGCACGGCGGGAGATGCAATAGGTCA
GGCTCTCGCTGAATTCCCCAATGTCAAGCACTTCCGGAATCGGGAGCGCGGCCGATGCAAAGTGCCGATA
AACATAACGATCTTTGTAGAAACCATCGGCGCAGCTATTTACCCGCAGGACATATCCACGCCCTCCTACA
TCGAAGCTGAAAGCACGAGATTCTTCGCCCTCCGAGAGCTGCATCAGGTCGGAGACGCTGTCGAACTTTT
CGATCAGAAACTTCTCGACAGACGTCGCGGTGAGTTCAGGCTTTTTCATAGACATGTTGGGCGAGTTTAC
TAATGGAAAAAGACAATTAGCAAAGAGGCTGCATATTAGGAGACGCGGTGAAGATTGGGGAGGACAATAG
GGTCCGTGCACCAAAAAGTCCTGACGGCAGCTCTGTTCAACGCACATCCATCTCTTCCAGCTATGCGTGT
GGCACCAGCACGGATGGATTGTTGCACCAAAAGGACAAGGCGAGATGGATGCAGGTCGAGGCGATGCGGT
GCTATCGGCCCTCGTTGTCGAACGCCACGTCGTCCTCTCGGCGACCGTCAATCCTGGAAGGAAATGACCA
AGCGTGCACCCAGCATCCAGCATCCAACATCCAGCACCCAGCACCTAGCACCCATGATCCAATGGCCGGC
ATGCAGATCAGCGTGGGGAGAGCACCATCTAGCAGCCCCTGGCAGGCCCAGCATTGTGCTCGGATGTGCG
ATAGGCGGTGGGTGCGATAAGGTGGATTAGTGGAGGATGGAGGACTGAGTGGCGGGCAAGGGAAGGGGGC
GGGAAGATGACTCACCTTGGGCAGTGGGTGGGGGATGCGGTATAGGGGATGTATGTGGATGCTGGCGGAG
GATAGAAGCTGTAAGCTGAGCTGGTGCCAACGGTGACGCTGTGAGAGTGGTCTCGGCGACCCTGACGGCG
ACTCGGCGTTACCCCGTGTGGCACACCGGACGCGCGTCGAGTGACGTTGCTGCTATTGTTGTTACCATCA
TCCTCTCCTCCGACAACCATACACTCAGTGCACACCATGCCACTCGAATCCTGCATGCTTATGTGAGTCC
TCCCCTTCCCGTGCGCCGCTCTCCAGCTCACATCCTCGCAGCCATGGACTCAACCCTATCTCGGTCTATT
CTTTTGATTTATAAGGGATTTTGCCGATTTCGGCCTATTGGTTAAAAAAATGAGCTGATTTAACAAAAAT
TTAACGCGAATTTTAACAAAATATTAACGCTTACAATTTCCATTCGCCATTCAGGCTGCGCAACTGTTGG
GAAGGGCGATCGGTGCGGGCCTCTTCGCTATTACGCCAGCTGGCGAAAGGGGGATGTGCTGCAAGGCGAT
TAAGTTGGGTAACGCCAGGGTTTTCCCAGTCACGACGTTGTAAAACGACGGCCAGTGAGCGCGCGTAATA
CGACTCACTATAGGGCGAATTGGGTACCGGGCCCCCCCTCGAGGTCGACGGTATCGATAAGCTTGATATC
GAATTCCTGCAGCCCGGGGGATCCACTAGTTCTAGAGCGGCCGCCACCGCGGTGGAGCTCCAGCTTTTGT
TCCCTTTAGTGAGGGTTAATTGCGCGCTTGGCGTAATCATGGTCATAGCTGTTTCCTGTGTGAAATTGTT
ATCCGCTCACAATTCCACACAACATACGAGCCGGAAGCATAAAGTGTAAAGCCTGGGGTGCCTAATGAGT
GAGCTAACTCACATTAATTGCGTTGCGCTCACTGCCCGCTTTCCAGTCGGGAAACCTGTCGTGCCAGCTG
CATTAATGAATCGGCCAACGCGCGGGGAGAGGCGGTTTGCGTATTGGGCGCTCTTCCGCTTCCTCGCTCA
CTGACTCGCTGCGCTCGGTCGTTCGGCTGCGGCGAGCGGTATCAGCTCACTCAAAGGCGGTAATACGGTT
ATCCACAGAATCAGGGGATAACGCAGGAAAGAACATGTGAGCAAAAGGCCAGCAAAAGGCCAGGAACCGT
AAAAAGGCCGCGTTGCTGGCGTTTTTCCATAGGCTCCGCCCCCCTGACGAGCATCACAAAAATCGACGCT
CAAGTCAGAGGTGGCGAAACCCGACAGGACTATAAAGATACCAGGCGTTTCCCCCTGGAAGCTCCCTCGT
GCGCTCTCCTGTTCCGACCCTGCCGCTTACCGGATACCTGTCCGCCTTTCTCCCTTCGGGAAGCGTGGCG
CTTTCTCATAGCTCACGCTGTAGGTATCTCAGTTCGGTGTAGGTCGTTCGCTCCAAGCTGGGCTGTGTGC
ACGAACCCCCCGTTCAGCCCGACCGCTGCGCCTTATCCGGTAACTATCGTCTTGAGTCCAACCCGGTAAG
ACACGACTTATCGCCACTGGCAGCAGCCACTGGTAACAGGATTAGCAGAGCGAGGTATGTAGGCGGTGCT
ACAGAGTTCTTGAAGTGGTGGCCTAACTACGGCTACACTAGAAGGACAGTATTTGGTATCTGCGCTCTGC
TGAAGCCAGTTACCTTCGGAAAAAGAGTTGGTAGCTCTTGATCCGGCAAACAAACCACCGCTGGTAGCGG
TGGTTTTTTTGTTTGCAAGCAGCAGATTACGCGCAGAAAAAAAGGATCTCAAGAAGATCCTTTGATCTTT
TCTACGGGGTCTGACGCTCAGTGGAACGAAAACTCACGTTAAGGGATTTTGGTCATGAGATTATCAAAAA
GGATCTTCACCTAGATCCTTTTAAATTAAAAATGAAGTTTTAAATCAATCTAAAGTATATATGAGTAAAC
TTGGTCTGACAGTTACCAATGCTTAATCAGTGAGGCACCTATCTCAGCGATCTGTCTATTTCGTTCATCC
ATAGTTGCCTGACTCCCCGTCGTGTAGATAACTACGATACGGGAGGGCTTACCATCTGGCCCCAGTGCTG
CAATGATACCGCGAGACCCACGCTCACCGGCTCCAGATTTATCAGCAATAAACCAGCCAGCCGGAAGGGC
CGAGCGCAGAAGTGGTCCTGCAACTTTATCCGCCTCCATCCAGTCTATTAATTGTTGCCGGGAAGCTAGA
GTAAGTAGTTCGCCAGTTAATAGTTTGCGCAACGTTGTTGCCATTGCTACAGGCATCGTGGTGTCACGCT
CGTCGTTTGGTATGGCTTCATTCAGCTCCGGTTCCCAACGATCAAGGCGAGTTACATGATCCCCCATGTT
GTGCAAAAAAGCGGTTAGCTCCTTCGGTCCTCCGATCGTTGTCAGAAGTAAGTTGGCCGCAGTGTTATCA
CTCATGGTTATGGCAGCACTGCATAATTCTCTTACTGTCATGCCATCCGTAAGATGCTTTTCTGTGACTG
GTGAGTACTCAACCAAGTCATTCTGAGAATAGTGTATGCGGCGACCGAGTTGCTCTTGCCCGGCGTCAAT
ACGGGATAATACCGCGCCACATAGCAGAACTTTAAAAGTGCTCATCATTGGAAAACGTTCTTCGGGGCGA
AAACTCTCAAGGATCTTACCGCTGTTGAGATCCAGTTCGATGTAACCCACTCGTGCACCCAACTGATCTT
CAGCATCTTTTACTTTCACCAGCGTTTCTGGGTGAGCAAAAACAGGAAGGCAAAATGCCGCAAAAAAGGG
AATAAGGGCGACACGGAAATGTTGAATACTCATACTCTTCCTTTTTCAATATTATTGAAGCATTTATCAG
GGTTATTGTCTCATGAGCGGATACATATTTGAATGTATTTAGAAAAATAAACAAATAGGGGTTCCGCGCA
CATTTCCCCGAAAAGTGCCAC
