>Addgene plasmid #67942 | pSDMA58 | addgene partial sequence | sequence record 120522 | Hygro-internal-F 5'-GCGCCGATGGTTTCTACAAA-3'
TCGGCCGCGCTCCCGATTCCGGAAGTGCTTGACATTGGGGAATTCAGCGAGAGCCTGACCTATTGCATCT
CCCGCCGTGCACAGGGTGTCACGTTGCAAGACCTGCCTGAAACCGAACTGCCCGCTGTTCTGCAGCCGGT
CGCGGAGGCCATGGATGCGATCGCTGCGGCCGATCTTAGCCAGACGAGCGGGTTCGGCCCATTCGGACCG
CAAGGAATCGGTCAATACACTACATGGCGTGATTTCATATGCGCGATTGCTGATCCCCATGTGTATCACT
GGCAAACTGTGATGGACGACACCGTCAGTGCGTCCGTCGCGCAGGCTCTCGATGAGCTGATGCTTTGGGC
CGAGGACTGCCCCGAAGTCCGGCACCTCGTGCACGCGGATTTCGGCTCCAACAATGTCCTGACGGACAAT
GGCCGCATAACAGCGGTCATTGACTGGAGCGAGGCGATGTTCGGGGATTCCCAATACGAGGTCGCCAACA
TCTTCTTCTGGAGGCCGTGGTTGGCTTGTATGGAGCAGCAGACGCGCTACTTCGAGCGGAGGCATCCGGA
GCTTGCAGGATCGCCGCGGCTCCGGGCGTATATGCTCCGCATTGGTCTTGACCAACTCTATCAGAGCTTG
GTTGACGGCAATTTCGATGATGCAGCTTGGGCGCAGGGTCGATGCGACGCAATCGTCCGATCCGGAGCCG
GGACTGTCGGGCGTACACAAATCGCCCGCAGAAGCGCGGCCGTCTGGACCGATGGCTGTGTAGAAGTACT
CGCCGATAGTGGAAACCGACGCCCCAGCACTCGTCCGAGGGCAAAGGAATAGGTGAAGGCGGTAAGGGGT
TAATTTTCCTTAGAGGGTGTATATATACATATTAGAGAAGTGATACAATTTTAGCACACTGCGAATTCGA
GACAGACATCGTGTCAATCATCTTTTTTGACATTATATGCCCATTAATCTATCTACAGACAACAATACCA
TCCTTCCCACCCTCAGCAACGCCGTTGAATCCTCAGGATCTTCATGG
