>Addgene plasmid #67942 | pSDMA58 | addgene partial sequence | sequence record 120523 | Lac-promoter 5'-CACTTTATGCTTCCGGCTCG-3'
ATTTCACACAGGAAACAGCTATGACCATGATTACGCCAAGCGCGCAATTAACCCTCACTAAAGGGAACAA
AAGCTGGAGCTCCACCGCGGTGGCGGCCGCTCTAGAACTAGTGGATCCCCCGGGCTGCAGGAATTCGATA
TCAAGCTTATCGATACCGTCGACCTCGAGGGGGGGCCCGGTACCCAATTCGCCCTATAGTGAGTCGTATT
ACGCGCGCTCACTGGCCGTCGTTTTACAACGTCGTGACTGGGAAAACCCTGGCGTTACCCAACTTAATCG
CCTTGCAGCACATCCCCCTTTCGCCAGCTGGCGTAATAGCGAAGAGGCCCGCACCGATCGCCCTTCCCAA
CAGTTGCGCAGCCTGAATGGCGAATGGAAATTGTAAGCGTTAATATTTTGTTAAAATTCGCGTTAAATTT
TTGTTAAATCAGCTCATTTTTTTAACCAATAGGCCGAAATCGGCAAAATCCCTTATAAATCAAAAGAATA
GACCGAGATAGGGTTGAGTCCATGGCTGCGAGGATGTGAGCTGGAGAGCGGCGCACGGGAAGGGGAGGAC
TCACATAAGCATGCAGGATTCGAGTGGCATGGTGTGCACTGAGTGTATGGTTGTCGGAGGAGAGGATGAT
GGTAACAACAATAGCAGCAACGTCACTCGACGCGCGTCCGGTGTGCCACACGGGGTAACGCCGAGTCGCC
GTCAGGGTCGCCGAGACCACTCTCACAGCGTCACCGTTGGCACCAGCTCAGCTTACAGCTTCTATCCTCC
GCCAGCATCCACATACATCCCCTATACCGCATCCCCCACCCACTGCCCAAGGTGAGTCATCTTCCCGCCC
CCTTCCCTTGCCCGCCACTCAGTCCTCCATCCTCCACTAATCCACCTTATCGCACCCACCGCCTATCGCA
CATCCGAGCACAATGCTGGGCCTGCCAGGGGCTGCTAGATGGTGCTCTCCCCACGCTGATCTGCATGCCG
GCCATTGGATCATGGGTGCTAGGTGCTGGGTGCTGGATGTTGGATGCTGGATGCTGGGTGCACGCTTGGT
CATTTCCTTCCAGGATTGACGGTCGCCGAGAGGACGACGTGGCGTTC
