>Addgene plasmid #67942 | pSDMA58 | addgene partial sequence | sequence record 123544 | AmpSeq-F 5'-ctcatgagcggatacatatttgaa-3'
CAAATAGGGGTTCCGCGCACATTTCCCCGAAAAGTGCCACCTGACGCGCCCTGTAGCGGCAAGATCTGCC
CATAGACTTCAAATCATGGAATTGGACGTTTATCTTCTTGCTTTGGATATCCACCCTATCGTACAATCTT
GGCACTTTGGATCATACGAGGCACTTTGCGGACTAGGGAATGGTTATCATCAATTTCTTGGACCTCTCCA
TGACACCTGGCATCGTCGAGCTACCACAGCCCCCTGAATTCTTAAAGGCGAACCCCCCTTCCTAGGAACC
TTGAGCGCTGGACTGGATGGCACTCTGAGACCGCCTATGCTTAAGGACGCGAGCTTACCCTTCCATTGAT
GGAAGTCGATCATTTATGATAATAGAACACGGCGGAACTTGACTTTACAGGCCAAGGGAAGCAACAGGAG
AAGAAGCTAAGGTTATAACAGGCTCAGCATATTTGTATATACGGTGCCATTCAACGCTGAACACTTTGTA
CTCACGGTCTGCCCGTTGAATAACACCATCTGCTGATGATCATCCCAATTTGTGAGTCTTATTTGCCATT
GATCCTGGTGTATAACCGATACTGAAGCCCTTTAGGTCTGATCAGTTATAGACGTGGTATATTCATTCTT
CCTAGATTAGCTATGCCGAAAGAGATGGATACCTTGATGTGACTGGAATGCCATGAAGCAGGAGATTGTA
GCAGCTCAAATTGGAGAAGGATGTTGCAACCGTCGGCCGTGAAGGTCTTGTCATATCTTTGTCTGCCTGG
GAGAATATGTACAAGTGCCCCGATGTTACTGATGGAAAACATCGTGTGGCGCGCCACGATACTTGTGTTA
ATTAAACCAAACCAGTCTGTGCCAAGTGGATTGCTTATGCATCGAGTGGCGAGCCCACTGACCTCTGGGC
CCCTTTTTTGAACTATAAAAAGCGGCCAAGTCTGATTTCGGTCTCACAATCATCAACATCGACTTCTCTT
TTCGCCTCGATCAACCTAAACAACGGTCACTCAGCCATGAACTGGACAATGGAATATTTCGCCTTGCCTT
GGATCTTTGGCCTCTAGACTCAATCAACGTCAGGATAA
